Addgene plasmid #77605: CLK2 gRNA (BRDN0001147894)
Purpose: 3rd generation lentiviral gRNA plasmid targeting human CLK2
Depositing lab: John Doench & David Root. Depositing organization: Broad Institute. Publication: Optimized sgRNA design to maximize activity and minimize off-target effects of CRISPR-Cas9. Doench JG, Fusi N, Sullender M, Hegde M, Vaimberg EW, Donovan KF, Smith I, Tothova Z, Wilen C, Orchard R, Virgin HW, Listgarten J, Root DE. Nat Biotechnol. 2016 Jan 18. doi: 10.1038/nbt.3437. PubMed 26780180.
Backbone
  Vector backbone: lentiGuide-Puro
  Backbone manufacturer: Zhang Lab (Addgene plasmid # 52963)
  Vector type: Mammalian Expression, Lentiviral, CRISPR
  Selectable markers: Puromycin
Growth in bacteria
  Bacterial resistance: Ampicillin, 100 μg/mL
  Growth temperature: 37°C
  Growth strain: DH5alpha
  Copy number: High Copy
Gene/Insert
  Gene/Insert name: CLK2 (alt names: CLK2; NM_001294338.1)
  gRNA/shRNA sequence: GGCATTCCTATGAATATCAG
  Species: H. sapiens (human)
  Entrez Gene: CLK2
  Promoter: hU6
  Cloning method: Unknown
  Sequencing primers: 5′ U6-F; 3′ pS2-R
Terms and licenses: Academic/Nonprofit Terms; Industry Terms: Not Available to Industry
Depositor comments: The gRNA was designed to target the following Genbank reference sequence(s): NM_001294338.1,NM_003993.3. Note that this plasmid does NOT contain Cas9. It should be used in conjunction with lentiCas9-Blast (Addgene #52962) or otherwise with cell lines already expressing Cas9. Browse the full kinome gRNA library at http://www.addgene.org/pooled-library/broadgpp-human-kinome/ or visit http://www.broadinstitute.org/rnai/public/ for detailed protocols and information.
How to cite: CLK2 gRNA (BRDN0001147894) was a gift from John Doench & David Root (Addgene plasmid # 77605 ; http://n2t.net/addgene:77605 ; RRID:Addgene_77605)
