[The description below was written by a language model from this plasmid's Addgene catalogue record and pLannotate feature annotations shown in this document.]
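Description:
CLK2 gRNA (BRDN0001147894) is a third-generation lentiviral guide RNA plasmid built on the lentiGuide-Puro backbone and designed to direct Streptococcus pyogenes Cas9 to the human CLK2 gene. It is propagated in E. coli as a high-copy plasmid through a ColE1/pUC-type origin with ampicillin selection from the β-lactamase gene. The backbone also carries an f1 origin, an SV40 origin and poly(A) signal, and remnants of lac, T7 and T3 cloning-vector sequences.

The lentiviral transfer cassette begins with an RSV promoter fused to a truncated HIV-1 5' LTR, which makes genomic RNA production Tat-independent. This is followed by the Ψ packaging signal with a partial gag sequence, then the RRE for Rev-dependent nuclear export. A human U6 RNA polymerase III promoter drives the 20-nt CLK2-targeting spacer joined to the Cas9 guide RNA scaffold, and a cPPT/CTS element lies downstream of it. A second unit uses the EF-1α core promoter with its intron A to express puromycin N-acetyltransferase, allowing puromycin selection of transduced mammalian cells. WPRE enhances transcript expression, and the ΔU3 self-inactivating 3' LTR closes the cassette.

The plasmid does not encode Cas9, so it must be used with a separate Cas9 vector or in cells that already express the nuclease. The guide was designed against two CLK2 reference transcripts and belongs to a human kinome gRNA collection associated with work on optimised sgRNA design. Its typical use is CRISPR knockout of this kinase in human cells by lentiviral delivery.
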