Features (pLannotate 1.2.2; 29 found; start..end, strand, type, name):
     14..80      +  CDS            small t antigen (fragment): SV40 (simian virus 40) small t antigen
    106..317     +  promoter       EF-1α core promoter: core promoter for human elongation factor EF-1α
    318..1256    +  intron         EF-1α intron A: intron upstream of the start codon of human EF-1α
   1278..1877    +  CDS            PuroR (fragment): puromycin N-acetyltransferase; pac from Streptomyces; confers resistance to puromycin
   1893..2481    +  misc_feature   WPRE: woodchuck hepatitis virus posttranscriptional regulatory element
   2532..2551    +  misc_feature   cPPT/CTS (fragment): central polypurine tract and central termination sequence of HIV-1
   2553..2786    +  LTR            3' LTR (ΔU3): self-inactivating 3' long terminal repeat (LTR) from HIV-1
   2864..2985    +  polyA_signal   SV40 poly(A) signal: SV40 polyadenylation signal
   3025..3160    +  rep_origin     SV40 ori: SV40 origin of replication
   3181..3199    -  promoter       T7 promoter: promoter for bacteriophage T7 RNA polymerase
   3207..3362    +  CDS            lacZα (fragment): LacZα fragment of β-galactosidase; lacZ fragment
   3367..3795    +  rep_origin     f1 ori (sequence partly withheld): f1 bacteriophage origin of replication; arrow indicates direction of (+) strand synthesis
   3848..3952    +  promoter       AmpR promoter: bla
   3953..4813    +  CDS            AmpR: β-lactamase; bla; confers resistance to ampicillin, carbenicillin, and related antibiotics
   4984..5572    +  rep_origin     ori: high-copy-number ColE1/pMB1/pBR322/pUC origin of replication
   5755..5847    +  CDS            lacI (fragment): lac repressor; lacI; The lac repressor binds to the lac operator to inhibit transcription in E. coli. This inhibition can be relieved by adding lactose or isopropyl-β-D-thiogalactopyranoside (IPTG).
   5860..5881    +  protein_bind   CAP binding site: CAP binding activates transcription in the presence of cAMP. E. coli catabolite activator protein
   5896..5926    +  promoter       lac promoter: promoter for the E. coli lac operon
   5934..5950    +  protein_bind   lac operator: The lac repressor binds to the lac operator to inhibit transcription in E. coli. This inhibition can be relieved by adding lactose or isopropyl-β-D-thiogalactopyranoside (IPTG). lac repressor encoded by lacI
   5995..6013    +  promoter       T3 promoter: promoter for bacteriophage T3 RNA polymerase
   6041..6267    +  promoter       RSV promoter: Rous sarcoma virus enhancer/promoter
   6268..6448    +  LTR            5' LTR (truncated): truncated 5' long terminal repeat (LTR) from HIV-1
   6495..6620    +  misc_feature   HIV-1 Ψ: packaging signal of human immunodeficiency virus type 1
   6604..6967    +  CDS            HIV-1 gag (fragment): gag protein from human immunodeficiency virus 1; gag
   7113..7346    +  misc_feature   RRE: The Rev response element (RRE) of HIV-1 allows for Rev-dependent mRNA export from the nucleus to the cytoplasm.
   7723..7749    +  CDS            Rev (fragment): human immunodeficiency virus 1 (HIV-1) Rev protein; rev; enhances nuclear export of unspliced and incompletely spliced viral mRNAs
   7753..7993    +  promoter       U6 promoter: RNA polymerase III promoter for human U6 snRNA
   8023..8098    +  misc_RNA       gRNA scaffold: guide RNA scaffold for the Streptococcus pyogenes CRISPR/Cas9 system
   8154..8271    +  misc_feature   cPPT/CTS: central polypurine tract and central termination sequence of HIV-1
>Addgene plasmid #77605 | CLK2 gRNA (BRDN0001147894) | addgene full sequence | sequence record 188088 | Addgene Assembled Sequence
CCCGGGTGCAAAGATGGATAAAGTTTTAAACAGAGAGGAATCTTTGCAGCTAATGGACCTTCTAGGTCTT
GAAAGGAGTGGGAATTGGCTCCGGTGCCCGTCAGTGGGCAGAGCGCACATCGCCCACAGTCCCCGAGAAG
TTGGGGGGAGGGGTCGGCAATTGATCCGGTGCCTAGAGAAGGTGGCGCGGGGTAAACTGGGAAAGTGATG
TCGTGTACTGGCTCCGCCTTTTTCCCGAGGGTGGGGGAGAACCGTATATAAGTGCAGTAGTCGCCGTGAA
CGTTCTTTTTCGCAACGGGTTTGCCGCCAGAACACAGGTAAGTGCCGTGTGTGGTTCCCGCGGGCCTGGC
CTCTTTACGGGTTATGGCCCTTGCGTGCCTTGAATTACTTCCACCTGGCTGCAGTACGTGATTCTTGATC
CCGAGCTTCGGGTTGGAAGTGGGTGGGAGAGTTCGAGGCCTTGCGCTTAAGGAGCCCCTTCGCCTCGTGC
TTGAGTTGAGGCCTGGCCTGGGCGCTGGGGCCGCCGCGTGCGAATCTGGTGGCACCTTCGCGCCTGTCTC
GCTGCTTTCGATAAGTCTCTAGCCATTTAAAATTTTTGATGACCTGCTGCGACGCTTTTTTTCTGGCAAG
ATAGTCTTGTAAATGCGGGCCAAGATCTGCACACTGGTATTTCGGTTTTTGGGGCCGCGGGCGGCGACGG
GGCCCGTGCGTCCCAGCGCACATGTTCGGCGAGGCGGGGCCTGCGAGCGCGGCCACCGAGAATCGGACGG
GGGTAGTCTCAAGCTGGCCGGCCTGCTCTGGTGCCTGGCCTCGCGCCGCCGTGTATCGCCCCGCCCTGGG
CGGCAAGGCTGGCCCGGTCGGCACCAGTTGCGTGAGCGGAAAGATGGCCGCTTCCCGGCCCTGCTGCAGG
GAGCTCAAAATGGAGGACGCGGCGCTCGGGAGAGCGGGCGGGTGAGTCACCCACACAAAGGAAAAGGGCC
TTTCCGTCCTCAGCCGTCGCTTCATGTGACTCCACGGAGTACCGGGCGCCGTCCAGGCACCTCGATTAGT
TCTCGAGCTTTTGGAGTACGTCGTCTTTAGGTTGGGGGGAGGGGTTTTATGCGATGGAGTTTCCCCACAC
TGAGTGGGTGGAGACTGAAGTTAGGCCAGCTTGGCACTTGATGTAATTCTCCTTGGAATTTGCCCTTTTT
GAGTTTGGATCTTGGTTCATTCTCAAGCCTCAGACAGTGGTTCAAAGTTTTTTTCTTCCATTTCAGGTGT
CGTGACGTACGGCCACCATGACCGAGTACAAGCCCACGGTGCGCCTCGCCACCCGCGACGACGTCCCCAG
GGCCGTACGCACCCTCGCCGCCGCGTTCGCCGACTACCCCGCCACGCGCCACACCGTCGATCCGGACCGC
CACATCGAGCGGGTCACCGAGCTGCAAGAACTCTTCCTCACGCGCGTCGGGCTCGACATCGGCAAGGTGT
GGGTCGCGGACGACGGCGCCGCCGTGGCGGTCTGGACCACGCCGGAGAGCGTCGAAGCGGGGGCGGTGTT
CGCCGAGATCGGCCCGCGCATGGCCGAGTTGAGCGGTTCCCGGCTGGCCGCGCAGCAACAGATGGAAGGC
CTCCTGGCGCCGCACCGGCCCAAGGAGCCCGCGTGGTTCCTGGCCACCGTCGGAGTCTCGCCCGACCACC
AGGGCAAGGGTCTGGGCAGCGCCGTCGTGCTCCCCGGAGTGGAGGCGGCCGAGCGCGCCGGGGTGCCCGC
CTTCCTGGAGACCTCCGCGCCCCGCAACCTCCCCTTCTACGAGCGGCTCGGCTTCACCGTCACCGCCGAC
GTCGAGGTGCCCGAAGGACCGCGCACCTGGTGCATGACCCGCAAGCCCGGTGCCTGAACGCGTTAAGTCG
ACAATCAACCTCTGGATTACAAAATTTGTGAAAGATTGACTGGTATTCTTAACTATGTTGCTCCTTTTAC
GCTATGTGGATACGCTGCTTTAATGCCTTTGTATCATGCTATTGCTTCCCGTATGGCTTTCATTTTCTCC
TCCTTGTATAAATCCTGGTTGCTGTCTCTTTATGAGGAGTTGTGGCCCGTTGTCAGGCAACGTGGCGTGG
TGTGCACTGTGTTTGCTGACGCAACCCCCACTGGTTGGGGCATTGCCACCACCTGTCAGCTCCTTTCCGG
GACTTTCGCTTTCCCCCTCCCTATTGCCACGGCGGAACTCATCGCCGCCTGCCTTGCCCGCTGCTGGACA
GGGGCTCGGCTGTTGGGCACTGACAATTCCGTGGTGTTGTCGGGGAAATCATCGTCCTTTCCTTGGCTGC
TCGCCTGTGTTGCCACCTGGATTCTGCGCGGGACGTCCTTCTGCTACGTCCCTTCGGCCCTCAATCCAGC
GGACCTTCCTTCCCGCGGCCTGCTGCCGGCTCTGCGGCCTCTTCCGCGTCTTCGCCTTCGCCCTCAGACG
AGTCGGATCTCCCTTTGGGCCGCCTCCCCGCGTCGACTTTAAGACCAATGACTTACAAGGCAGCTGTAGA
TCTTAGCCACTTTTTAAAAGAAAAGGGGGGACTGGAAGGGCTAATTCACTCCCAACGAAGACAAGATCTG
CTTTTTGCTTGTACTGGGTCTCTCTGGTTAGACCAGATCTGAGCCTGGGAGCTCTCTGGCTAACTAGGGA
ACCCACTGCTTAAGCCTCAATAAAGCTTGCCTTGAGTGCTTCAAGTAGTGTGTGCCCGTCTGTTGTGTGA
CTCTGGTAACTAGAGATCCCTCAGACCCTTTTAGTCAGTGTGGAAAATCTCTAGCAGTACGTATAGTAGT
TCATGTCATCTTATTATTCAGTATTTATAACTTGCAAAGAAATGAATATCAGAGAGTGAGAGGAACTTGT
TTATTGCAGCTTATAATGGTTACAAATAAAGCAATAGCATCACAAATTTCACAAATAAAGCATTTTTTTC
ACTGCATTCTAGTTGTGGTTTGTCCAAACTCATCAATGTATCTTATCATGTCTGGCTCTAGCTATCCCGC
CCCTAACTCCGCCCATCCCGCCCCTAACTCCGCCCAGTTCCGCCCATTCTCCGCCCCATGGCTGACTAAT
TTTTTTTATTTATGCAGAGGCCGAGGCCGCCTCGGCCTCTGAGCTATTCCAGAAGTAGTGAGGAGGCTTT
TTTGGAGGCCTAGGGACGTACCCAATTCGCCCTATAGTGAGTCGTATTACGCGCGCTCACTGGCCGTCGT
TTTACAACGTCGTGACTGGGAAAACCCTGGCGTTACCCAACTTAATCGCCTTGCAGCACATCCCCCTTTC
GCCAGCTGGCGTAATAGCGAAGAGGCCCGCACCGATCGCCCTTCCCAACAGTTGCGCAGCCTGAATGGCG
AATGGG
[124 nt withheld, positions 3367-3490]
C
[91 nt withheld, positions 3492-3582]
A
[49 nt withheld, positions 3584-3632]
CCTTTGACGTTGGAGTCCACGTTCTTT
[37 nt withheld, positions 3660-3696]
ACCCTATCTCGGTCTATTCTTTTGATTTATAAGGGATTTTGCCGATTTCGGCCTATTGGTTAAAAAATGA
GCTGATTTAACAAAAATTTAACGCGAATTTTAACAAAATATTAACGCTTACAATTTAGGTGGCACTTTTC
GGGGAAATGTGCGCGGAACCCCTATTTGTTTATTTTTCTAAATACATTCAAATATGTATCCGCTCATGAG
ACAATAACCCTGATAAATGCTTCAATAATATTGAAAAAGGAAGAGTATGAGTATTCAACATTTCCGTGTC
GCCCTTATTCCCTTTTTTGCGGCATTTTGCCTTCCTGTTTTTGCTCACCCAGAAACGCTGGTGAAAGTAA
AAGATGCTGAAGATCAGTTGGGTGCACGAGTGGGTTACATCGAACTGGATCTCAACAGCGGTAAGATCCT
TGAGAGTTTTCGCCCCGAAGAACGTTTTCCAATGATGAGCACTTTTAAAGTTCTGCTATGTGGCGCGGTA
TTATCCCGTATTGACGCCGGGCAAGAGCAACTCGGTCGCCGCATACACTATTCTCAGAATGACTTGGTTG
AGTACTCACCAGTCACAGAAAAGCATCTTACGGATGGCATGACAGTAAGAGAATTATGCAGTGCTGCCAT
AACCATGAGTGATAACACTGCGGCCAACTTACTTCTGACAACGATCGGAGGACCGAAGGAGCTAACCGCT
TTTTTGCACAACATGGGGGATCATGTAACTCGCCTTGATCGTTGGGAACCGGAGCTGAATGAAGCCATAC
CAAACGACGAGCGTGACACCACGATGCCTGTAGCAATGGCAACAACGTTGCGCAAACTATTAACTGGCGA
ACTACTTACTCTAGCTTCCCGGCAACAATTAATAGACTGGATGGAGGCGGATAAAGTTGCAGGACCACTT
CTGCGCTCGGCCCTTCCGGCTGGCTGGTTTATTGCTGATAAATCTGGAGCCGGTGAGCGTGGGTCTCGCG
GTATCATTGCAGCACTGGGGCCAGATGGTAAGCCCTCCCGTATCGTAGTTATCTACACGACGGGGAGTCA
GGCAACTATGGATGAACGAAATAGACAGATCGCTGAGATAGGTGCCTCACTGATTAAGCATTGGTAACTG
TCAGACCAAGTTTACTCATATATACTTTAGATTGATTTAAAACTTCATTTTTAATTTAAAAGGATCTAGG
TGAAGATCCTTTTTGATAATCTCATGACCAAAATCCCTTAACGTGAGTTTTCGTTCCACTGAGCGTCAGA
CCCCGTAGAAAAGATCAAAGGATCTTCTTGAGATCCTTTTTTTCTGCGCGTAATCTGCTGCTTGCAAACA
AAAAAACCACCGCTACCAGCGGTGGTTTGTTTGCCGGATCAAGAGCTACCAACTCTTTTTCCGAAGGTAA
CTGGCTTCAGCAGAGCGCAGATACCAAATACTGTTCTTCTAGTGTAGCCGTAGTTAGGCCACCACTTCAA
GAACTCTGTAGCACCGCCTACATACCTCGCTCTGCTAATCCTGTTACCAGTGGCTGCTGCCAGTGGCGAT
AAGTCGTGTCTTACCGGGTTGGACTCAAGACGATAGTTACCGGATAAGGCGCAGCGGTCGGGCTGAACGG
GGGGTTCGTGCACACAGCCCAGCTTGGAGCGAACGACCTACACCGAACTGAGATACCTACAGCGTGAGCT
ATGAGAAAGCGCCACGCTTCCCGAAGGGAGAAAGGCGGACAGGTATCCGGTAAGCGGCAGGGTCGGAACA
GGAGAGCGCACGAGGGAGCTTCCAGGGGGAAACGCCTGGTATCTTTATAGTCCTGTCGGGTTTCGCCACC
TCTGACTTGAGCGTCGATTTTTGTGATGCTCGTCAGGGGGGCGGAGCCTATGGAAAAACGCCAGCAACGC
GGCCTTTTTACGGTTCCTGGCCTTTTGCTGGCCTTTTGCTCACATGTTCTTTCCTGCGTTATCCCCTGAT
TCTGTGGATAACCGTATTACCGCCTTTGAGTGAGCTGATACCGCTCGCCGCAGCCGAACGACCGAGCGCA
GCGAGTCAGTGAGCGAGGAAGCGGAAGAGCGCCCAATACGCAAACCGCCTCTCCCCGCGCGTTGGCCGAT
TCATTAATGCAGCTGGCACGACAGGTTTCCCGACTGGAAAGCGGGCAGTGAGCGCAACGCAATTAATGTG
AGTTAGCTCACTCATTAGGCACCCCAGGCTTTACACTTTATGCTTCCGGCTCGTATGTTGTGTGGAATTG
TGAGCGGATAACAATTTCACACAGGAAACAGCTATGACCATGATTACGCCAAGCGCGCAATTAACCCTCA
CTAAAGGGAACAAAAGCTGGAGCTGCAAGCTTAATGTAGTCTTATGCAATACTCTTGTAGTCTTGCAACA
TGGTAACGATGAGTTAGCAACATGCCTTACAAGGAGAGAAAAAGCACCGTGCATGCCGATTGGTGGAAGT
AAGGTGGTACGATCGTGCCTTATTAGGAAGGCAACAGACGGGTCTGACATGGATTGGACGAACCACTGAA
TTGCCGCATTGCAGAGATATTGTATTTAAGTGCCTAGCTCGATACATAAACGGGTCTCTCTGGTTAGACC
AGATCTGAGCCTGGGAGCTCTCTGGCTAACTAGGGAACCCACTGCTTAAGCCTCAATAAAGCTTGCCTTG
AGTGCTTCAAGTAGTGTGTGCCCGTCTGTTGTGTGACTCTGGTAACTAGAGATCCCTCAGACCCTTTTAG
TCAGTGTGGAAAATCTCTAGCAGTGGCGCCCGAACAGGGACTTGAAAGCGAAAGGGAAACCAGAGGAGCT
CTCTCGACGCAGGACTCGGCTTGCTGAAGCGCGCACGGCAAGAGGCGAGGGGCGGCGACTGGTGAGTACG
CCAAAAATTTTGACTAGCGGAGGCTAGAAGGAGAGAGATGGGTGCGAGAGCGTCAGTATTAAGCGGGGGA
GAATTAGATCGCGATGGGAAAAAATTCGGTTAAGGCCAGGGGGAAAGAAAAAATATAAATTAAAACATAT
AGTATGGGCAAGCAGGGAGCTAGAACGATTCGCAGTTAATCCTGGCCTGTTAGAAACATCAGAAGGCTGT
AGACAAATACTGGGACAGCTACAACCATCCCTTCAGACAGGATCAGAAGAACTTAGATCATTATATAATA
CAGTAGCAACCCTCTATTGTGTGCATCAAAGGATAGAGATAAAAGACACCAAGGAAGCTTTAGACAAGAT
AGAGGAAGAGCAAAACAAAAGTAAGACCACCGCACAGCAAGCGGCCGCTGATCTTCAGACCTGGAGGAGG
AGATATGAGGGACAATTGGAGAAGTGAATTATATAAATATAAAGTAGTAAAAATTGAACCATTAGGAGTA
GCACCCACCAAGGCAAAGAGAAGAGTGGTGCAGAGAGAAAAAAGAGCAGTGGGAATAGGAGCTTTGTTCC
TTGGGTTCTTGGGAGCAGCAGGAAGCACTATGGGCGCAGCGTCAATGACGCTGACGGTACAGGCCAGACA
ATTATTGTCTGGTATAGTGCAGCAGCAGAACAATTTGCTGAGGGCTATTGAGGCGCAACAGCATCTGTTG
CAACTCACAGTCTGGGGCATCAAGCAGCTCCAGGCAAGAATCCTGGCTGTGGAAAGATACCTAAAGGATC
AACAGCTCCTGGGGATTTGGGGTTGCTCTGGAAAACTCATTTGCACCACTGCTGTGCCTTGGAATGCTAG
TTGGAGTAATAAATCTCTGGAACAGATTTGGAATCACACGACCTGGATGGAGTGGGACAGAGAAATTAAC
AATTACACAAGCTTAATACACTCCTTAATTGAAGAATCGCAAAACCAGCAAGAAAAGAATGAACAAGAAT
TATTGGAATTAGATAAATGGGCAAGTTTGTGGAATTGGTTTAACATAACAAATTGGCTGTGGTATATAAA
ATTATTCATAATGATAGTAGGAGGCTTGGTAGGTTTAAGAATAGTTTTTGCTGTACTTTCTATAGTGAAT
AGAGTTAGGCAGGGATATTCACCATTATCGTTTCAGACCCACCTCCCAACCCCGAGGGGACCCAGAGAGG
GCCTATTTCCCATGATTCCTTCATATTTGCATATACGATACAAGGCTGTTAGAGAGATAATTAGAATTAA
TTTGACTGTAAACACAAAGATATTAGTACAAAATACGTGACGTAGAAAGTAATAATTTCTTGGGTAGTTT
GCAGTTTTAAAATTATGTTTTAAAATGGACTATCATATGCTTACCGTAACTTGAAAGTATTTCGATTTCT
TGGCTTTATATATCTTGTGGAAAGGACGAAACACCGGGCATTCCTATGAATATCAGGTTTTAGAGCTAGA
AATAGCAAGTTAAAATAAGGCTAGTCCGTTATCAACTTGAAAAAGTGGCACCGAGTCGGTGCTTTTTTAA
GCTTGGCGTAACTAGATCTTGAGACAAATGGCAGTATTCATCCACAATTTTAAAAGAAAAGGGGGGATTG
GGGGGTACAGTGCAGGGGAAAGAATAGTAGACATAATAGCAACAGACATACAAACTAAAGAATTACAAAA
ACAAATTACAAAAATTCAAAATTTTCGGGTTTATTACAGGGACAGCAGAGATCCACTTTGGCGCCGGCTC
GAGGGGG
