>Addgene plasmid #77605 | CLK2 gRNA (BRDN0001147894) | depositor partial sequence | sequence record 145065 | Target Sequence
GGCATTCCTATGAATATCAG
