>Addgene plasmid #77605 | CLK2 gRNA (BRDN0001147894) | addgene partial sequence | sequence record 188087 | hU6-F
GACGTAGAAAGTAATAATTTCTTGGGTAGTTTGCAGTTTTAAAATTATGTTTTAAAATGGACTATCATAT
GCTTACCGTAACTTGAAAGTATTTCGATTTCTTGGCTTTATATATCTTGTGGAAAGGACGAAACACCGGG
CATTCCTATGAATATCAGGTTTTAGAGCTAGAAATAGCAAGTTAAAATAAGGCTAGTCCGTTATCAACTT
GAAAAAGTGGCACCGAGTCGGTGCTTTTTTAAGCTTGGCGTAACTAGATCTTGAGACAAATGGCAGTATT
CATCCACAATTTTAAAAGAAAAGGGGGGATTGGGGGGTACAGTGCAGGGGAAAGAATAGTAGACATAATA
GCAACAGACATACAAACTAAAGAATTACAAAAACAAATTACAAAAATTCAAAATTTTCGGGTTTATTACA
GGGACAGCAGAGATCCACTTTGGCGCCGGCTCGAGGGGGCCCGGGTGCAAAGATGGATAAAGTTTTAAAC
AGAGAGGAATCTTTGCAGCTAATGGACCTTCTAGGTCTTGAAAGGAGTGGGAATTGGCTCCGGTGCCCGT
CAGTGGGCAG
